Addgene plasmid #22540: Flag-HA-BRCC3
Depositing lab: Wade Harper. Depositing organization: Harvard Medical School. Publication: Defining the human deubiquitinating enzyme interaction landscape. Sowa ME, Bennett EJ, Gygi SP, Harper JW. Cell. 2009 Jul 23. 138(2):389-403. 10.1016/j.cell.2009.04.042 PubMed 19615732.
Backbone
  Vector backbone: pDEST_LTR_N_FLAG_HA_IRES_puro
  Backbone manufacturer: Harper_Lab
  Backbone size w/o insert (bp): 6521
  Vector type: Mammalian Expression, Retroviral
  Selectable markers: Puromycin
Growth in bacteria
  Bacterial resistance: Ampicillin, 100 μg/mL
  Growth temperature: 37°C
  Growth strain: DH5alpha
  Copy number: High Copy
Gene/Insert
  Gene/Insert name: BRCC3 (alt names: BRCA1/BRCA2-containing complex, subunit 3; BRCC36, C6.1A, CXorf53)
  Species: H. sapiens (human)
  Mutation: None
  GenBank ID: NM_024332
  Entrez Gene: BRCC3 (a.k.a. BRCC36, C6.1A, CXorf53)
  Tag / fusion protein: HA (N terminal on backbone); FLAG (N terminal on backbone)
  Cloning method: Gateway Cloning; 5′ cloning site GATEWAY_LR (unknown if destroyed); 3′ cloning site GATEWAY_LR (unknown if destroyed)
  Sequencing primers: 5′ CAGCCCTCACTCCTTCTCTAGG; 3′ CAAGCGGCTTCGGCCAGTAAC
Terms and licenses: Academic/Nonprofit Terms; Industry Terms: Not Available to Industry
How to cite: Flag-HA-BRCC3 was a gift from Wade Harper (Addgene plasmid # 22540 ; http://n2t.net/addgene:22540 ; RRID:Addgene_22540)
