[The description below was written by a language model from this plasmid's Addgene catalogue record and the feature table of its GenBank file.]
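Description:
Flag-HA-BRCC3 is a gammaretroviral mammalian expression plasmid carrying the human BRCC3 open reading frame (also known as BRCC36, a subunit of the BRCA1/BRCA2-containing complex) in the Gateway destination backbone pDEST_LTR_N_FLAG_HA_IRES_puro. The wild-type coding sequence was introduced by an LR recombination reaction, which leaves it flanked by attB1 and attB2 sites. In bacteria the plasmid replicates from a high-copy ColE1/pUC-type origin and is selected with ampicillin through the bla gene. Remnants of a lac promoter/operator region are also annotated in the backbone.

The viral cassette, which lies on the reverse strand of the recorded map, is bounded by 5' and 3' long terminal repeats from murine embryonic stem cell virus. It includes the MESV Psi packaging signal and a truncated MMLV gag fragment lacking its start codon, so the transcript can be packaged into retroviral particles when the viral proteins are supplied in trans. No separate internal promoter is annotated, so expression appears to be driven from the 5' LTR. Downstream of the packaging region, a Kozak consensus precedes tandem N-terminal FLAG and HA epitope tags fused to BRCC3. An EMCV IRES then allows translation of puromycin N-acetyltransferase from the same transcript, linking puromycin resistance in transduced cells to expression of the tagged protein.

This design suits the generation of stable mammalian cell lines expressing dual-tagged BRCC3 for detection or affinity purification. The associated publication is a study mapping the interaction landscape of human deubiquitinating enzymes, which is consistent with its use as a bait for that kind of analysis.
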