LOCUS       Exported 7376 bp ds-DNA circular SYN 12-MAY-2021
DEFINITION  synthetic circular DNA
ACCESSION   .
VERSION     .
KEYWORDS    Flag-HA-BRCC3
SOURCE      synthetic DNA construct
  ORGANISM  synthetic DNA construct
REFERENCE   1 (bases 1 to 7376)
  AUTHORS   Sowa ME, Bennett EJ, Gygi SP, Harper JW
  TITLE     Defining the human deubiquitinating enzyme interaction landscape.
  JOURNAL   Cell. 2009 Jul 23. 138(2):389-403.
  PUBMED    19615732
REFERENCE   2 (bases 1 to 7376)
  AUTHORS   .
  TITLE     Direct Submission
  JOURNAL   Exported May 12, 2021 from SnapGene Server 1.1.58
            http://www.snapgene.com
FEATURES             Location/Qualifiers
     source          1..7376
                     /organism="synthetic DNA construct"
                     /mol_type="other DNA"
     protein_bind    107..128
                     /label=CAP binding site
                     /bound_moiety="E. coli catabolite activator protein"
                     /note="CAP binding activates transcription in the presence
                     of cAMP."
     promoter        143..173
                     /label=lac promoter
                     /note="promoter for the E. coli lac operon"
     protein_bind    181..197
                     /label=lac operator
                     /bound_moiety="lac repressor encoded by lacI"
                     /note="The lac repressor binds to the lac operator to
                     inhibit transcription in E. coli. This inhibition can be
                     relieved by adding lactose or
                     isopropyl-beta-D-thiogalactopyranoside (IPTG)."
     LTR             359..873
                     /label=3' LTR
                     /note="3' long terminal repeat from murine embryonic stem
                     cell virus"
     CDS             complement(949..1548)
                     /codon_start=1
                     /gene="pac from Streptomyces alboniger"
                     /product="puromycin N-acetyltransferase"
                     /label=PuroR
                     /note="confers resistance to puromycin"
                     /translation="MTEYKPTVRLATRDDVPRAVRTLAAAFADYPATRHTVDPDRHIER
                     VTELQELFLTRVGLDIGKVWVADDGAAVAVWTTPESVEAGAVFAEIGPRMAELSGSRLA
                     AQQQMEGLLAPHRPKEPAWFLATVGVSPDHQGKGLGSAVVLPGVEAAERAGVPAFLETS
                     APRNLPFYERLGFTVTADVEVPEGPRTWCMTRKPGA"
     primer_bind     complement(1032..1052)
                     /label=Puro-F
                     /note="Puromycin resistance gene, forward primer"
     primer_bind     1529..1548
                     /label=Puro-R
                     /note="Puromycin resistance gene, reverse primer. Also
                     called puro-variant-R"
     misc_feature    1560..2112
                     /label=IRES
                     /note="internal ribosome entry site (IRES) of the
                     encephalomyocarditis virus (EMCV)"
     primer_bind     complement(1722..1741)
                     /label=IRES-F
                     /note="IRES internal ribosome entry site, forward primer"
     primer_bind     1951..1968
                     /label=IRES reverse
                     /note="IRES internal ribosome entry site, reverse primer.
                     Also called pCDH-rev"
     protein_bind    2142..2166
                     /gene="mutant version of attB"
                     /label=attB2
                     /bound_moiety="BP Clonase(TM)"
                     /note="recombination site for the Gateway(R) BP reaction"
     protein_bind    complement(3115..3139)
                     /gene="mutant version of attB"
                     /label=attB1
                     /bound_moiety="BP Clonase(TM)"
                     /note="recombination site for the Gateway(R) BP reaction"
     CDS             complement(3155..3181)
                     /codon_start=1
                     /product="HA (human influenza hemagglutinin) epitope tag"
                     /label=HA
                     /translation="YPYDVPDYA"
     CDS             complement(3194..3217)
                     /codon_start=1
                     /product="FLAG(R) epitope tag, followed by an enterokinase
                     cleavage site"
                     /label=FLAG
                     /translation="DYKDDDDK"
     regulatory      3217..3226
                     /regulatory_class="other"
                     /note="vertebrate consensus sequence for strong initiation
                     of translation (Kozak, 1987)"
     CDS             complement(3239..3655)
                     /label=gag (truncated)
                     /note="truncated Moloney murine leukemia virus (MMLV) gag
                     gene lacking the start codon"
     primer_bind     complement(3255..3271)
                     /label=pBABE 5'
                     /note="Psi packaging signal, forward primer for pBABE
                     vectors"
     primer_bind     complement(3287..3309)
                     /label=pLXSN 5'
                     /note="Murine stem cell virus, forward primer. Also called
                     MSCV"
     misc_feature    3722..4063
                     /label=MESV Psi
                     /note="packaging signal of murine embryonic stem cell
                     virus"
     LTR             4127..4643
                     /label=5' LTR
                     /note="5' long terminal repeat from murine embryonic stem
                     cell virus"
     primer_bind     complement(4843..4862)
                     /label=pBRrevBam
                     /note="pBR322 vectors, tet region, downstream of BamHI,
                     reverse primer"
     primer_bind     complement(4990..5012)
                     /label=M13/pUC Forward
                     /note="In lacZ gene"
     primer_bind     complement(5206..5225)
                     /label=pRS-marker
                     /note="pRS vectors, use to sequence yeast selectable
                     marker"
     primer_bind     5325..5347
                     /label=pGEX 3'
                     /note="pGEX vectors, reverse primer"
     primer_bind     complement(5385..5403)
                     /label=pBRforEco
                     /note="pBR322 vectors, upsteam of EcoRI site, forward
                     primer"
     promoter        5471..5575
                     /gene="bla"
                     /label=AmpR promoter
     CDS             5576..6436
                     /codon_start=1
                     /gene="bla"
                     /product="beta-lactamase"
                     /label=AmpR
                     /note="confers resistance to ampicillin, carbenicillin, and
                     related antibiotics"
                     /translation="MSIQHFRVALIPFFAAFCLPVFAHPETLVKVKDAEDQLGARVGYI
                     ELDLNSGKILESFRPEERFPMMSTFKVLLCGAVLSRIDAGQEQLGRRIHYSQNDLVEYS
                     PVTEKHLTDGMTVRELCSAAITMSDNTAANLLLTTIGGPKELTAFLHNMGDHVTRLDRW
                     EPELNEAIPNDERDTTMPVAMATTLRKLLTGELLTLASRQQLIDWMEADKVAGPLLRSA
                     LPAGWFIADKSGAGERGSRGIIAALGPDGKPSRIVVIYTTGSQATMDERNRQIAEIGAS
                     LIKHW"
     primer_bind     complement(5794..5813)
                     /label=Amp-R
                     /note="Ampicillin resistance gene, reverse primer"
     rep_origin      6607..7195
                     /direction=RIGHT
                     /label=ori
                     /note="high-copy-number ColE1/pMB1/pBR322/pUC origin of
                     replication"
     primer_bind     7096..7115
                     /label=pBR322ori-F
                     /note="pBR322 origin, forward primer"
     primer_bind     7349..7366
                     /label=L4440
                     /note="L4440 vector, forward primer"
ORIGIN
        1 agcgcccaat acgcaaaccg cctctccccg cgcgttggcc gattcattaa tgcagctggc
       61 acgacaggtt tcccgactgg aaagcgggca gtgagcgcaa cgcaattaat gtgagttagc
      121 tcactcatta ggcaccccag gctttacact ttatgcttcc ggctcgtatg ttgtgtggaa
      181 ttgtgagcgg ataacaattt cacaattctc cccagctctt tctgcgctgt ccataatgaa
      241 ctatttcagg agtattggag tatgtggatt caaaacagtg gctaattgag tcaggattac
      301 ttaatattcg actcctaccc tcagaatgtt gttctccaac ttcaagaaac tgttacccat
      361 gaaagacccc cgctgacggg tagtcaatca ctcagaggag accctcccaa ggaacagcga
      421 gaccacaagt cggatgcaac tgcaagaggg tttattggat acacgggtac ccgggcgacg
      481 cagtctatcg gaggactggc gcgccgagtg aggggttgtg ggctctttta ttgagctcgg
      541 ggagcagaag cgcgcgaaca gaagcgagaa gcgaactgat tggttagttc aaataaggca
      601 cagggtcatt tcaggtcctt ggggcaccct ggaaacatct gatggttctc tagaaactgc
      661 tgagggcggg accgcatctg gggaccatct gttcttggcc ctgagccggg gcaggaactg
      721 cttaccacag atatcctgtt tggcccatat tctgctgtct ctctgttcct aaccttgatc
      781 tgaacttctc tattctcagt tatgtatttt ccatgccttg caaaatggcg ttacttaagc
      841 tagcttgcca aacctacagg tggggtcttt cattcccccc tttttctgga gactaaataa
      901 aatcttttat tttatcgata agcttggctg caggtcgaca tcgatgcatc aggcaccggg
      961 cttgcgggtc atgcaccagg tgcgcggtcc ttcgggcacc tcgacgtcgg cggtgacggt
     1021 gaagccgagc cgctcgtaga aggggaggtt gcggggcgcg gaggtctcca ggaaggcggg
     1081 caccccggcg cgctcggccg cctccactcc ggggagcacg acggcgctgc ccagaccctt
     1141 gccctggtgg tcgggcgaga cgccgacggt ggccaggaac cacgcgggct ccttgggccg
     1201 gtgcggcgcc aggaggcctt ccatctgttg ctgcgcggcc agccgggaac cgctcaactc
     1261 ggccatgcgc gggccgatct cggcgaacac cgcccccgct tcgacgctct ccggcgtggt
     1321 ccagaccgcc accgcggcgc cgtcgtccgc gacccacacc ttgccgatgt cgagcccgac
     1381 gcgcgtgagg aagagttctt gcagctcggt gacccgctcg atgtggcggt ccggatcgac
     1441 ggtgtggcgc gtggcggggt agtcggcgaa cgcggcggcg agggtgcgta cggccctggg
     1501 gacgtcgtcg cgggtggcga ggcgcaccgt gggcttgtac tcggtcatgg ttgtggccat
     1561 attatcatcg tgtttttcaa aggaaaacca cgtccccgtg gttcgggggg cctagacgtt
     1621 tttttaacct cgactaaaca catgtaaagc atgtgcaccg aggccccaga tcagatccca
     1681 tacaatgggg taccttctgg gcatccttca gccccttgtt gaatacgctt gaggagagcc
     1741 atttgactct ttccacaact atccaactca caacgtggca ctggggttgt gccgcctttg
     1801 caggtgtatc ttatacacgt ggcttttggc cgcagaggca cctgtcgcca ggtggggggt
     1861 tccgctgcct gcaaagggtc gctacagacg ttgtttgtct tcaagaagct tccagaggaa
     1921 ctgcttcctt cacgacattc aacagacctt gcattccttt ggcgagaggg gaaagacccc
     1981 taggaatgct cgtcaagaag acagggccag gtttccgggc cctcacattg ccaaaagacg
     2041 gcaatatggt ggaaaataac atatagacaa acgcacaccg gccttattcc aagcggcttc
     2101 ggccagtaac gttagggggg gggggcggaa ttcgttatcg aaccactttg tacaagaaag
     2161 ttgggtattc tagagaagaa agttcttgca taagctcttc cttttcttgt tgtaattcct
     2221 gcaaatgctg ttggttttgc tccagtctgt cctccaacca ctgtaggaga ggcccgctga
     2281 ctgccgacat ctgactgcac agattcttgg taaacactga gccattatgg atcttggtta
     2341 ctgagtccag atgtgtaagg ctgtggatcc tcctatacgc atcctgctcc tcctggcaca
     2401 ggatcttggg cagctctact gctgattcaa ggcacacttt cccgatagtg acatgaggta
     2461 caatatggat tgggatttcg attctctcat acctttcctc ttccttctgg ccctcaatgg
     2521 agatgtgctg gctggagctc cagaagtctc gtggaccatg aagggactct gaactctttt
     2581 gggcctgtat ggattggaag caagtgtaga gtacccggcc agtctttgtg ttcttatctt
     2641 ctatgaaaca ggaaaaaata agtcctacaa agccttgatc catcatctgg tacatggctt
     2701 gtgtgcgaac atcaacatgt gaaggccaaa cagttatatg aggatgggaa tgataccagc
     2761 ccacaactct catggggcgg cctgtcagtt cagccaacct ctctgcctct gttgaagctg
     2821 cagacagctg ctctggagaa atttctactc ggtccttcct cttatcagaa cgtcgtaaga
     2881 tgatgacaga atgaatgtga acaattctga cggcatcaac cttttcagca actgtgcgca
     2941 tttcagttcc agtatatgca aatttggagt cactccttgt atcatcgttc aactccccta
     3001 tgcacagccc cattacttcc tccttctctg tgctcagagc gtggttgaga caaacgagga
     3061 aagcgtcaga ctcgagatga accgcctgca ccgcctgcac cacctgcacc gccatgccaa
     3121 cttttttgta caaacttgtt tgataacctc gagcagcgta atctggaaca tcgtatgggt
     3181 atcctccatc gagcttgtca tcgtcatcct tgtagtccat ggtggcagat ctaattccgg
     3241 cgcctagaga aggagtgagg gctggataaa gggaggatcg aggcggggtc gaacgaggag
     3301 gttcaagggg gagagacggg gcggatggag gaagaggagg cggaggctta gggtgtacaa
     3361 agggcttgac ccagggaggg gggtcaaaag ccaaggcttc ccaggtcacg atgtagggga
     3421 cctggtctgg gtgtccatgc gggccaggtg aaaagacctt gatcttaacc tgggtgatga
     3481 ggtctcggtt aaaggtgccg tctcgcggcc atccgacgtt aaaggttggc cattctgcag
     3541 agcagaaggt aacccaacgt ctcttcttga catctaccga ctggttgtga gcgatccgct
     3601 cgacatcttt ccagtgacct aaggtcaaac ttaagggagt ggtaacagtc tggccctaat
     3661 tttcagacaa atacagaaac acagtcagac agagacaaca cagaacgatg ctgcagcgct
     3721 gcagcagaca agacgcgcgg cttcggttcc aaaccgaaag caaaaattca gacggaggcg
     3781 ggaactgttt taggttctcg tctcctacca gaaccacata tcctgacggg gtcggattcc
     3841 acatcgactc ccttcctcag gtcgggccac aaaaacggcc cccaaagtcc ctgggacgtc
     3901 tcccagggtt gcggccgggt gttcagaact cgtcagttcc accacgggtc cgccagatac
     3961 agagctagtt agctaactag tacagacgca ggcgcaaaca ttagatgccg gcacaaacac
     4021 gcacaaagac agagacagac acgaaacgac cgctggccag cttacctccc ggcggggggg
     4081 tcggtggtcc ctgggcaggg gtctccaaat ctcggtggaa cctccaaatg aaagaccccc
     4141 gaggtgggca gtcaatcaat ctgaggagac cctcccaagg atcagcgagt ccacgattcg
     4201 gatgcaaaca gcaagaggct ttattgggaa tacgggtacc cgggcgacgc agtctatcgg
     4261 aggactggcg cgccgagtga ggggttgtgg gctcttttat tgagctcggg gagcagaagc
     4321 gcgcgaacag aagcgagaag cgaactgatt ggttagttca aataaggcac agggtcattt
     4381 caggtccttg gggcaccctg gaaacatctg atggttctct agaaactgct gagggcggga
     4441 ccgcatctgg ggaccatctg ttcttggccc tgagccgggg caggaactgc ttaccacaga
     4501 tatcctgttt ggcccatatt ctgctgtctc tctgttccta accttgatct gaacttctct
     4561 attctcagtt atgtattttc catgccttgc aaaatggcgt tacttaagct agcttgccaa
     4621 acctacaggt ggggtctttc attcccccct ttttctggag actaaataaa atcttttatt
     4681 ttatctatgg ctcgtactct ataggcttca gctggtgata ttgttgagtc aaaactagag
     4741 cctggaccac tgatatcctg tctttaacaa attggactaa tcgcctctac gccggacgca
     4801 tcgtggccgg catcaccggc gccacaggtg cggttgctgg cgcctatatc gccgacatca
     4861 ccgatgggga agatcgggct cgccacttcg ggctcatgag cgcttgtttc ggcgtgggta
     4921 tggtggcagg ccccgtggcc gggggactgt tgggcgccat ctccttgcat gcaccattcc
     4981 ttgcgccgtc gttttacaac gtcgtgactg ggaaaaccct ggcgttaccc aacttaatcg
     5041 ccttgcagca catccccctt tcgccagctg gcgtaatagc gaagaggccc gcaccgatcg
     5101 cccttcccaa cagttgcgca gcctgaatgg cgaatggcgc ctgatgcggt attttctcct
     5161 tacgcatctg tgcggtattt cacaccgcat atggtgcact ctcagtacaa tctgctctga
     5221 tgccgcatag ttaagccagc cccgacaccc gccaacaccc gctgacgcgc cctgacgggc
     5281 ttgtctgctc ccggcatccg cttacagaca agctgtgacc gtctccggga gctgcatgtg
     5341 tcagaggttt tcaccgtcat caccgaaacg cgcgagacga aagggcctcg tgatacgcct
     5401 atttttatag gttaatgtca tgataataat ggtttcttag acgtcaggtg gcacttttcg
     5461 gggaaatgtg cgcggaaccc ctatttgttt atttttctaa atacattcaa atatgtatcc
     5521 gctcatgaga caataaccct gataaatgct tcaataatat tgaaaaagga agagtatgag
     5581 tattcaacat ttccgtgtcg cccttattcc cttttttgcg gcattttgcc ttcctgtttt
     5641 tgctcaccca gaaacgctgg tgaaagtaaa agatgctgaa gatcagttgg gtgcacgagt
     5701 gggttacatc gaactggatc tcaacagcgg taagatcctt gagagttttc gccccgaaga
     5761 acgttttcca atgatgagca cttttaaagt tctgctatgt ggcgcggtat tatcccgtat
     5821 tgacgccggg caagagcaac tcggtcgccg catacactat tctcagaatg acttggttga
     5881 gtactcacca gtcacagaaa agcatcttac ggatggcatg acagtaagag aattatgcag
     5941 tgctgccata accatgagtg ataacactgc ggccaactta cttctgacaa cgatcggagg
     6001 accgaaggag ctaaccgctt ttttgcacaa catgggggat catgtaactc gccttgatcg
     6061 ttgggaaccg gagctgaatg aagccatacc aaacgacgag cgtgacacca cgatgcctgt
     6121 agcaatggca acaacgttgc gcaaactatt aactggcgaa ctacttactc tagcttcccg
     6181 gcaacaatta atagactgga tggaggcgga taaagttgca ggaccacttc tgcgctcggc
     6241 ccttccggct ggctggttta ttgctgataa atctggagcc ggtgagcgtg ggtctcgcgg
     6301 tatcattgca gcactggggc cagatggtaa gccctcccgt atcgtagtta tctacacgac
     6361 ggggagtcag gcaactatgg atgaacgaaa tagacagatc gctgagatag gtgcctcact
     6421 gattaagcat tggtaactgt cagaccaagt ttactcatat atactttaga ttgatttaaa
     6481 acttcatttt taatttaaaa ggatctaggt gaagatcctt tttgataatc tcatgaccaa
     6541 aatcccttaa cgtgagtttt cgttccactg agcgtcagac cccgtagaaa agatcaaagg
     6601 atcttcttga gatccttttt ttctgcgcgt aatctgctgc ttgcaaacaa aaaaaccacc
     6661 gctaccagcg gtggtttgtt tgccggatca agagctacca actctttttc cgaaggtaac
     6721 tggcttcagc agagcgcaga taccaaatac tgttcttcta gtgtagccgt agttaggcca
     6781 ccacttcaag aactctgtag caccgcctac atacctcgct ctgctaatcc tgttaccagt
     6841 ggctgctgcc agtggcgata agtcgtgtct taccgggttg gactcaagac gatagttacc
     6901 ggataaggcg cagcggtcgg gctgaacggg gggttcgtgc acacagccca gcttggagcg
     6961 aacgacctac accgaactga gatacctaca gcgtgagcta tgagaaagcg ccacgcttcc
     7021 cgaagggaga aaggcggaca ggtatccggt aagcggcagg gtcggaacag gagagcgcac
     7081 gagggagctt ccagggggaa acgcctggta tctttatagt cctgtcgggt ttcgccacct
     7141 ctgacttgag cgtcgatttt tgtgatgctc gtcagggggg cggagcctat ggaaaaacgc
     7201 cagcaacgcg gcctttttac ggttcctggc cttttgctgg ccttttgctc acatgttctt
     7261 tcctgcgtta tcccctgatt ctgtggataa ccgtattacc gcctttgagt gagctgatac
     7321 cgctcgccgc agccgaacga ccgagcgcag cgagtcagtg agcgaggaag cggaag
//
