>Addgene plasmid #22540 | Flag-HA-BRCC3 | addgene partial sequence | sequence record 28340 | 22540 with HarMSCVb (caggtcccctacatcgtgac)
NNNCCCTTTGTACACCCTAAGCCTCCGCCTCCTCTTCCTCCATCCGCCCCGTCTCTCCCCCTTGAACCTC
CTCGTTCGACCCCGCCTCGATCCTCCCTTTATCCAGCCCTCACTCCTTCTCTAGGCGCCGGAATTAGATC
TGCCACCATGGACTACAAGGATGACGATGACAAGCTCGATGGAGGATACCCATACGATGTTCCAGATTAC
GCTGCTCGAGGTTATCAAACAAGTTTGTACAAAAAAGTTGGCATGGCGGTGCAGGTGGTGCAGGCGGTGC
AGGCGGTTCATCTCGAGTCTGACGCTTTCCTCGTTTGTCTCAACCACGCTCTGAGCACAGAGAAGGAGGA
AGTAATGGGGCTGTGCATAGGGGAGTTGAACGATGATACAAGGAGTGACTCCAAATTTGCATATACTGGA
ACTGAAATGCGCACAGTTGCTGAAAAGGTTGATGCCGTCAGAATTGTTCACATTCATTCTGTCATCATCT
TACGACGTTCTGATAAGAGGAAGGACCGAGTAGAAATTTCTCCAGAGCAGCTGTCTGCAGCTTCAACAGA
GGCAGAGAGGTTGGCTGAACTGACAGGCCGCCCCATGAGAGTTGTGGGCTGGTATCATTCCCATCCTCAT
ATAACTGTTTGGCCTTCACATGTTGATGTTCGCACACAAGCCATGTACCAGATGATGGATCAAGGCTTTG
TAGGACTTATTTTTTCCTGTTTCATAGAAGANAAGAACACAAAGACTGGCCGGGTACTCTACACTTGCTT
CCAATCCATACAGGCCCAAAAGAGTTCAGAGTCCCTTCATGGTCCACGAGACTTCTGGAGCTCCAGCCAG
CACATCTCCATTGAGGGCCAGAAGGAAGANGAAAGGNATGANAGAATCGAAATNCCAATC
